>Addgene plasmid #220071 | NeonGreen-C1-ORP5 | addgene full sequence | sequence record 434117 | Addgene NGS Result
TAGTTATTAATAGTAATCAATTACGGGGTCATTAGTTCATAGCCCATATATGGAGTTCCGCGTTACATAA
CTTACGGTAAATGGCCCGCCTGGCTGACCGCCCAACGACCCCCGCCCATTGACGTCAATAATGACGTATG
TTCCCATAGTAACGCCAATAGGGACTTTCCATTGACGTCAATGGGTGGAGTATTTACGGTAAACTGCCCA
CTTGGCAGTACATCAAGTGTATCATATGCCAAGTACGCCCCCTATTGACGTCAATGACGGTAAATGGCCC
GCCTGGCATTATGCCCAGTACATGACCTTATGGGACTTTCCTACTTGGCAGTACATCTACGTATTAGTCA
TCGCTATTACCATGGTGATGCGGTTTTGGCAGTACATCAATGGGCGTGGATAGCGGTTTGACTCACGGGG
ATTTCCAAGTCTCCACCCCATTGACGTCAATGGGAGTTTGTTTTGGCACCAAAATCAACGGGACTTTCCA
AAATGTCGTAACAACTCCGCCCCATTGACGCAAATGGGCGGTAGGCGTGTACGGTGGGAGGTCTATATAA
GCAGAGCTGGTTTAGTGAACCGTCAGATCCGCTAGCGCTACCGGTCGCCACCATGGTGAGCAAGGGCGAG
GAGGATAACATGGCCTCTCTCCCAGCGACACATGAGTTACACATCTTTGGCTCCATCAACGGTGTGGACT
TTGACATGGTGGGTCAGGGCACCGGCAATCCAAATGATGGTTATGAGGAGTTAAACCTGAAGTCCACCAA
GGGTGACCTCCAGTTCTCCCCCTGGATTCTGGTCCCTCATATCGGGTATGGCTTCCATCAGTACCTGCCC
TACCCTGACGGGATGTCGCCTTTCCAGGCCGCCATGGTAGATGGCTCCGGATACCAAGTCCATCGCACAA
TGCAGTTTGAAGATGGTGCCTCCCTTACTGTTAACTACCGCTACACCTACGAGGGAAGCCACATCAAAGG
AGAGGCCCAGGTGAAGGGGACTGGTTTCCCTGCTGACGGTCCTGTGATGACCAACTCGCTGACCGCTGCG
GACTGGTGCAGGTCGAAGAAGACTTACCCCAACGACAAAACCATCATCAGTACCTTTAAGTGGAGTTACA
CCACTGGAAATGGCAAGCGCTACCGGAGCACTGCGCGGACCACCTACACCTTTGCCAAGCCAATGGCGGC
TAACTATCTGAAGAACCAGCCGATGTACGTGTTCCGTAAGACGGAGCTCAAGCACTCCAAGACCGAGCTC
AACTTCAAGGAGTGGCAAAAGGCCTTTACCGATGTGATGGGCATGGACGAGCTGTACAAGTCCGGACTCA
GATCTCGAGCGAAGGAGGAGGCCTTCCTCCGGCGCCGCTTCTCCCTGTGTCCACCTTCCTCCACCCCTCA
GAAAGTCGACCCCCGGAAGCTCACCCGGAACTTGCTCCTCAGCGGAGACAATGAGCTCTACCCACTCAGC
CCAGGGAAGGACATGGAGCCCAACGGCCCGTCGCTGCCCAGGGATGAAGGGCCCCCGACCCCAAGCTCTG
CCACGAAGGTGCCACCGGCAGAGTACAGGCTGTGCAACGGGTCAGACAAGGAATGTGTGTCCCCCACCGC
CAGGGTCACCAAGAAGGAGACTCTCAAGGCGCAGAAGGAGAACTACCGGCAGGAGAAGAAGCGCGCCACA
CGGCAGCTGCTCAGCGCTCTGACAGACCCCAGCGTGGTCATCATGGCTGACAGCCTGAAGATCCGCGGCA
CCCTGAAGAGCTGGACCAAGCTGTGGTGCGTGCTGAAGCCGGGGGTGCTGCTCATCTACAAGACGCCCAA
GGTGGGCCAGTGGGTGGGCACGGTGCTGCTGCACTGCTGCGAGCTCATCGAGCGGCCCTCCAAGAAGGAC
GGCTTCTGCTTCAAGCTCTTCCACCCGCTGGATCAGTCCGTCTGGGCCGTGAAGGGCCCCAAAGGTGAGA
GCGTGGGCTCCATCACACAGCCCCTGCCCAGCAGCTACCTGATCTTCAGGGCCGCCTCCGAGTCAGATGG
TCGCTGCTGGCTGGACGCCCTGGAGCTGGCCCTGCGCTGCTCTAGCCTACTGAGACTGGGCACCTGCAAG
CCGGGCCGAGACGGGGAGCCAGGGACCTCGCCAGACGCATCACCCTCATCGCTCTGTGGGCTGCCAGCCT
CAGCCACCGTCCACCCAGACCAAGACCTGTTCCCACTGAACGGGTCTTCCCTGGAGAACGATGCATTCTC
AGACAAGTCGGAGAGAGAGAACCCTGAGGAGTCAGATACCGAGACCCAGGACCATAGCCGGAAGACGGAG
AGTGGCAGCGACCAGTCAGAGACCCCTGGGGCCCCGGTGCGGAGAGGGACCACCTATGTGGAGCAGGTCC
AGGAGGAGCTGGGGGAGCTGGGCGAGGCGTCCCAGGTGGAGACAGTGTCAGAGGAGAACAAGAGTCTGAT
GTGGACCCTGCTGAAGCAGCTACGGCCAGGCATGGACCTGTCCCGCGTGGTGCTACCCACGTTCGTACTG
GAGCCGCGCTCCTTCCTGAACAAGCTCTCCGACTACTACTACCACGCAGACCTGCTCTCCAGGGCTGCGG
TGGAGGAGGATGCCTACAGCCGCATGAAGCTGGTGCTGCGGTGGTACCTGTCTGGCTTCTACAAGAAGCC
CAAGGGAATCAAGAAGCCGTACAACCCCATCCTGGGGGAGACCTTCCGCTGCTGCTGGTTCCACCCGCAG
ACTGACAGCCGCACATTCTACATAGCAGAGCAGGTGTCCCACCACCCGCCCGTGTCTGCCTTCCACGTCA
GCAACCGGAAGGACGGCTTCTGCATCAGTGGCAGCATCACAGCCAAGTCCAGGTTTTATGGGAACTCGCT
GTCGGCGCTGCTGGACGGCAAAGCCACGCTCACCTTCCTGAACCGAGCCGAGGATTACACCCTTACCATG
CCCTACGCCCACTGCAAAGGAATCCTGTATGGCACGATGACCCTGGAGCTGGGTGGGAAGGTCACCATCG
AGTGTGCGAAGAACAACTTCCAGGCCCAGCTGGAATTCAAACTCAAGCCCTTCTTCGGGGGTAGCACCAG
CATCAACCAGATCTCGGGAAAGATCACGTCGGGAGAGGAAGTCCTGGCGAGCCTCAGTGGCCACTGGGAC
AGGGACGTGTTTATCAAGGAGGAAGGGAGCGGAAGCAGTGCGCTTTTCTGGACCCCGAGCGGGGAGGTCC
GCAGACAGAGGCTGAGGCAGCACACGGTGCCGCTGGAGGAGCAGACGGAGCTGGAGTCCGAGAGGCTCTG
GCAGCACGTCACCAGGGCCATCAGCAAGGGCGACCAGCACAGGGCCACACAGGAGAAGTTTGCACTGGAG
GAGGCACAGCGGCAGCGGGCCCGTGAGCGGCAGGAGAGCCTCATGCCCTGGAAGCCGCAGCTGTTCCACC
TGGACCCCATCACCCAGGAGTGGCACTACCGATACGAGGACCACAGCCCCTGGGACCCCCTGAAGGACAT
CGCCCAGTTTGAGCAAGACGGGATCCTGCGGACCTTGCAGCAGGAGGCCGTGGCCCGCCAGACCACCTTC
CTGGGCAGCCCAGGGCCCAGGCACGAGAGGTCTGGCCCAGACCAGCGGCTTCGCAAGGCCAGCGACCAGC
CCTCCGGCCACAGCCAGGCCACGGAGAGCAGCGGATCCACGCCTGAGTCCTGCCCAGAGCTCTCAGACGA
GGAGCAGGATGGTGACTTTGTCCCTGGCGGTGAGAGCCCATGCCCTCGGTGCAGGAAGGAGGCGCGGCGG
CTGCAGGCCCTGCACGAGGCCATCCTCTCCATCCGAGAGGCCCAGCAGGAGCTGCACAGGCACCTCTCGG
CCATGCTGAGCTCCACGGCACGGGCAGCACAGGCACCGACCCCAGGCCTCCTGCAGAGCCCCCGATCCTG
GTTCCTGCTCTGCGTGTTCCTGGCGTGTCAGCTGTTCATTAACCACATCCTCAAATAGCCCGGGATCCAC
CGGATCTAGATAACTGATCATAATCAGCCATACCACATTTGTAGAGGTTTTACTTGCTTTAAAAAACCTC
CCACACCTCCCCCTGAACCTGAAACATAAAATGAATGCAATTGTTGTTGTTAACTTGTTTATTGCAGCTT
ATAATGGTTACAAATAAAGCAATAGCATCACAAATTTCACAAATAAAGCATTTTTTTCACTGCATTCTAG
TTGTGGTTTGTCCAAACTCATCAATGTATCTTAACGCGTAAATTGTAAGCGTTAATATTTTGTTAAAATT
CGCGTTAAATTTTTGTTAAATCAGCTCATTTTTTAACCAATAGGCCGAAATCGGCAAAATCCCTTATAAA
TCAAAAGAATAGACCGAGATAGGGT
[37 nt withheld, positions 4366-4402]
AAAGAACGTGGACTCCAACGTCAAAGG
[49 nt withheld, positions 4430-4478]
T
[91 nt withheld, positions 4480-4570]
G
[124 nt withheld, positions 4572-4695]
CAGGTGGCACTTTTCGGGGAAATGTGCGCGGAACCCCTATTTGTTTATTTTTCTAAATACATTCAAATAT
GTATCCGCTCATGAGACAATAACCCTGATAAATGCTTCAATAATATTGAAAAAGGAAGAGTCCTGAGGCG
GAAAGAACCAGCTGTGGAATGTGTGTCAGTTAGGGTGTGGAAAGTCCCCAGGCTCCCCAGCAGGCAGAAG
TATGCAAAGCATGCATCTCAATTAGTCAGCAACCAGGTGTGGAAAGTCCCCAGGCTCCCCAGCAGGCAGA
AGTATGCAAAGCATGCATCTCAATTAGTCAGCAACCATAGTCCCGCCCCTAACTCCGCCCATCCCGCCCC
TAACTCCGCCCAGTTCCGCCCATTCTCCGCCCCATGGCTGACTAATTTTTTTTATTTATGCAGAGGCCGA
GGCCGCCTCGGCCTCTGAGCTATTCCAGAAGTAGTGAGGAGGCTTTTTTGGAGGCCTAGGCTTTTGCAAA
GATCGATCAAGAGACAGGATGAGGATCGTTTCGCATGATTGAACAAGATGGATTGCACGCAGGTTCTCCG
GCCGCTTGGGTGGAGAGGCTATTCGGCTATGACTGGGCACAACAGACAATCGGCTGCTCTGATGCCGCCG
TGTTCCGGCTGTCAGCGCAGGGGCGCCCGGTTCTTTTTGTCAAGACCGACCTGTCCGGTGCCCTGAATGA
ACTGCAAGACGAGGCAGCGCGGCTATCGTGGCTGGCCACGACGGGCGTTCCTTGCGCAGCTGTGCTCGAC
GTTGTCACTGAAGCGGGAAGGGACTGGCTGCTATTGGGCGAAGTGCCGGGGCAGGATCTCCTGTCATCTC
ACCTTGCTCCTGCCGAGAAAGTATCCATCATGGCTGATGCAATGCGGCGGCTGCATACGCTTGATCCGGC
TACCTGCCCATTCGACCACCAAGCGAAACATCGCATCGAGCGAGCACGTACTCGGATGGAAGCCGGTCTT
GTCGATCAGGATGATCTGGACGAAGAGCATCAGGGGCTCGCGCCAGCCGAACTGTTCGCCAGGCTCAAGG
CGAGCATGCCCGACGGCGAGGATCTCGTCGTGACCCATGGCGATGCCTGCTTGCCGAATATCATGGTGGA
AAATGGCCGCTTTTCTGGATTCATCGACTGTGGCCGGCTGGGTGTGGCGGACCGCTATCAGGACATAGCG
TTGGCTACCCGTGATATTGCTGAAGAGCTTGGCGGCGAATGGGCTGACCGCTTCCTCGTGCTTTACGGTA
TCGCCGCTCCCGATTCGCAGCGCATCGCCTTCTATCGCCTTCTTGACGAGTTCTTCTGAGCGGGACTCTG
GGGTTCGAAATGACCGACCAAGCGACGCCCAACCTGCCATCACGAGATTTCGATTCCACCGCCGCCTTCT
ATGAAAGGTTGGGCTTCGGAATCGTTTTCCGGGACGCCGGCTGGATGATCCTCCAGCGCGGGGATCTCAT
GCTGGAGTTCTTCGCCCACCCTAGGGGGAGGCTAACTGAAACACGGAAGGAGACAATACCGGAAGGAACC
CGCGCTATGACGGCAATAAAAAGACAGAATAAAACGCACGGTGTTGGGTCGTTTGTTCATAAACGCGGGG
TTCGGTCCCAGGGCTGGCACTCTGTCGATACCCCACCGAGACCCCATTGGGGCCAATACGCCCGCGTTTC
TTCCTTTTCCCCACCCCACCCCCCAAGTTCGGGTGAAGGCCCAGGGCTCGCAGCCAACGTCGGGGCGGCA
GGCCCTGCCATAGCCTCAGGTTACTCATATATACTTTAGATTGATTTAAAACTTCATTTTTAATTTAAAA
GGATCTAGGTGAAGATCCTTTTTGATAATCTCATGACCAAAATCCCTTAACGTGAGTTTTCGTTCCACTG
AGCGTCAGACCCCGTAGAAAAGATCAAAGGATCTTCTTGAGATCCTTTTTTTCTGCGCGTAATCTGCTGC
TTGCAAACAAAAAAACCACCGCTACCAGCGGTGGTTTGTTTGCCGGATCAAGAGCTACCAACTCTTTTTC
CGAAGGTAACTGGCTTCAGCAGAGCGCAGATACCAAATACTGTTCTTCTAGTGTAGCCGTAGTTAGGCCA
CCACTTCAAGAACTCTGTAGCACCGCCTACATACCTCGCTCTGCTAATCCTGTTACCAGTGGCTGCTGCC
AGTGGCGATAAGTCGTGTCTTACCGGGTTGGACTCAAGACGATAGTTACCGGATAAGGCGCAGCGGTCGG
GCTGAACGGGGGGTTCGTGCACACAGCCCAGCTTGGAGCGAACGACCTACACCGAACTGAGATACCTACA
GCGTGAGCTATGAGAAAGCGCCACGCTTCCCGAAGGGAGAAAGGCGGACAGGTATCCGGTAAGCGGCAGG
GTCGGAACAGGAGAGCGCACGAGGGAGCTTCCAGGGGGAAACGCCTGGTATCTTTATAGTCCTGTCGGGT
TTCGCCACCTCTGACTTGAGCGTCGATTTTTGTGATGCTCGTCAGGGGGGCGGAGCCTATGGAAAAACGC
CAGCAACGCGGCCTTTTTACGGTTCCTGGCCTTTTGCTGGCCTTTTGCTCACATGTTCTTTCCTGCGTTA
TCCCCTGATTCTGTGGATAACCGTATTACCGCCATGCAT
Features (pLannotate 1.2.2; 15 found; start..end, strand, type, name):
     61..364     +  enhancer       CMV enhancer: human cytomegalovirus immediate early enhancer
    365..568     +  promoter       CMV promoter: human cytomegalovirus (CMV) immediate early promoter
    613..1320    +  CDS            mNeonGreen: mNeonGreen is a basic (constitutively fluorescent) green/yellow fluorescent protein published in 2013, derived from Branchiostoma lanceolatum. It is reported to be a very rapidly-maturing monomer with moderate acid sensitivity.
   1321..1340    +  misc_feature   MCS (fragment): multiple cloning site
   1342..3975    +  CDS            OSBPL5: OSBL5_HUMAN - Also known as KIAA1534, OBPH1 From Homo sapiens (Human).
   4005..4089    +  CDS            large T antigen (fragment): large T antigen from SV40 (simian virus 40)
   4112..4233    +  polyA_signal   SV40 poly(A) signal: SV40 polyadenylation signal
   4267..4695    -  rep_origin     f1 ori (sequence partly withheld): f1 bacteriophage origin of replication; arrow indicates direction of (+) strand synthesis
   4722..4826    +  promoter       AmpR promoter: bla
   4828..5185    +  promoter       SV40 promoter: SV40 enhancer and early promoter
   5220..6014    +  CDS            NeoR/KanR: aminoglycoside phosphotransferase from Tn5; aph(3')-II (or nptII); confers resistance to neomycin, kanamycin, and G418 (Geneticin®)
   6035..6187    +  CDS            ble (fragment): BLE_KLEPN - Experimental evidence at protein level: Swiss-Prot protein existence level 1. Binding protein with a strong affinity to the bleomycin family of antibiotics. Binds to CL990; an antimitotic-antibiotic compound. From Klebsiella pneumoniae.
   6246..6293    +  polyA_signal   HSV TK poly(A) signal: herpes simplex virus thymidine kinase polyadenylation signal (Cole and Stacy, 1985)
   6384..6400    -  polyA_signal   bGH poly(A) signal (fragment): bovine growth hormone polyadenylation signal
   6622..7210    +  rep_origin     ori: high-copy-number ColE1/pMB1/pBR322/pUC origin of replication
