[The description below was written by a language model from this plasmid's Addgene catalogue record and pLannotate feature annotations shown in this document.]
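Description:
NeonGreen-C1-ORP5 is a mammalian expression plasmid of about 7.3 kb, built on the pNeonGreen-C1 backbone, a C1-style fusion vector in which the fluorescent protein sits upstream of the cloning site. It carries human OSBPL5 (ORP5, also called OBPH1), an oxysterol-binding protein-related protein, inserted by Gibson cloning. The human cytomegalovirus immediate early enhancer and promoter drive a transcript that begins with the mNeonGreen coding sequence, a bright, rapidly maturing monomeric green/yellow fluorescent protein derived from Branchiostoma lanceolatum. This is followed by a short remnant of the multiple cloning site acting as a linker, and then the OSBPL5 open reading frame. The arrangement indicates that ORP5 is tagged at its N-terminus. The SV40 polyadenylation signal terminates the transcript; the small "large T antigen" fragment annotated just upstream of it is most likely part of that SV40-derived region rather than a functional coding element.

The plasmid is propagated in E. coli through a high-copy ColE1/pUC-type origin and selected with kanamycin. A single NeoR/KanR (Tn5 aminoglycoside phosphotransferase) gene is placed behind tandem bacterial (bla) and SV40 early promoters and ends in the HSV TK polyadenylation signal, so the same marker could also confer G418 resistance in mammalian cells. An f1 origin is present as well, while the short ble and bGH poly(A) fragments appear to be residual backbone sequence. The stated purpose is overexpression of fluorescently tagged ORP5. The associated publication concerns plasma membrane PI4P turnover and ORP family lipid transfer proteins, which is consistent with use in live-cell imaging of ORP5.
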