Addgene plasmid #220071: NeonGreen-C1-ORP5
Purpose: overexpresses ORP5 with a neonGreen fluorophore
Depositing lab: Gerry Hammond. Depositing organization: University of Pittsburgh (University, School of Medicine, and Cancer Institute). Publication: Orthogonal Targeting of SAC1 to Mitochondria Implicates ORP2 as a Major Player in PM PI4P Turnover. Doyle CP, Rectenwald A, Timple L, Hammond GRV. Contact (Thousand Oaks). 2024 Feb 7;7:25152564241229272. doi: 10.1177/25152564241229272. eCollection 2024 Jan-Dec. PubMed 38327560.
Backbone
  Vector backbone: pNeonGreen-C1
  Vector type: Mammalian Expression
Growth in bacteria
  Bacterial resistance: Kanamycin, 50 μg/mL
  Growth temperature: 37°C
  Growth strain: DH5alpha
  Copy number: High Copy
Gene/Insert
  Gene/Insert name: OSBPL5 (alt name: ORP5)
  Species: H. sapiens (human)
  Entrez Gene: OSBPL5 (a.k.a. OBPH1, ORP5)
  Cloning method: Gibson Cloning
Terms and licenses: Academic/Nonprofit Terms; Industry Terms: Not Available to Industry
How to cite: NeonGreen-C1-ORP5 was a gift from Gerry Hammond (Addgene plasmid # 220071 ; http://n2t.net/addgene:220071 ; RRID:Addgene_220071)
